Addgene plasmid #25566: Cp-YWHAE
Purpose: Bacterial expression for structure determination; may not be full ORF
Depositing lab: Cheryl Arrowsmith. Depositing organization: University of Toronto.
Backbone
  Vector backbone: p15TV-L
  Backbone manufacturer: SGC
  Backbone size w/o insert (bp): 7746
  Vector type: Bacterial Expression
Growth in bacteria
  Bacterial resistance: Ampicillin, 100 μg/mL
  Growth temperature: 37°C
  Growth strain: DH5alpha
  Copy number: Low Copy
Gene/Insert
  Gene/Insert name: Cp-YWHAE (alt names: PDB: 2NPM; 14-3-3 protein epsilon; cgd3_1290)
  Species: Cryptosporidium parvum
  Insert size (bp): 777
  Entrez Gene: cgd3_1290
  Tag / fusion protein: His (N terminal on insert)
  Cloning method: Restriction Enzyme
  Sequencing primers: 5′ T7; 3′ T7-term
Terms and licenses: Academic/Nonprofit Terms; Industry Terms: Not Available to Industry
Depositor comments: PDB: 2NPM http://www.thesgc.org/structures/2NPM/
How to cite: Cp-YWHAE was a gift from Cheryl Arrowsmith (Addgene plasmid # 25566 ; http://n2t.net/addgene:25566 ; RRID:Addgene_25566)
