[The description below was written by a language model from this plasmid's Addgene catalogue record.]
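Description:
Cp-YWHAE is a bacterial expression plasmid built on the p15TV-L backbone from the Structural Genomics Consortium, a vector of about 7.7 kb before insertion. It is maintained in E. coli under ampicillin selection and is recorded as low copy; the record does not name the origin of replication. No feature table accompanies the entry, so the arrangement of elements can only be inferred from the catalogue fields.

The insert is a 777 bp fragment from Cryptosporidium parvum encoding the 14-3-3 protein epsilon homologue (locus cgd3_1290), introduced by restriction enzyme cloning and carrying an N-terminal His tag for immobilised metal affinity purification. The promoter is not stated explicitly, but the listed sequencing primers (T7 forward and T7 terminator reverse) indicate that the coding region sits between T7 promoter and terminator sequences, which would imply expression in a host strain supplying T7 RNA polymerase. 14-3-3 proteins are conserved eukaryotic adaptor proteins that bind phosphorylated partners, and this parasite version was produced as a structural genomics target.

The stated purpose is recombinant protein production for structure determination, and the depositor links the construct to a deposited crystal structure (PDB entry 2NPM). The record cautions that the insert may not represent the full open reading frame, as is common for constructs with boundaries trimmed to favour crystallisation, so it should not be assumed to encode the complete native protein.
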