>Addgene plasmid #25566 | Cp-YWHAE | depositor partial sequence | sequence record 11970 | Author sequence
ATACTAAGAACTCAGCACACTATTCGTGATTCTGAACTTAATATTAAGAATTCAAAAATGAGTGATTCAG
TAAATGCAAGAGAGTCTAATGTTTATATGGCCAAATTGGCTGAACAGGCTGAACGTTATGATGAAATGGC
CAAATACATGAAGGATGTTGTTGAGGCAAGACAAGAATCTGAAGAACTTACTGTAGAAGAAAGAAACTTA
CTTAGCGTTGCTTATAAGAATGCTGTTGGATCCAGAAGATCTTCATGGAGAATAATCTCTTCTGTTGAGC
AGAAAGAACACAGCAGAAATGCCGAGGATGCCAGCAAGATGTGTGGAAAGTATAGAAGCAAAGTTGAGGC
TGAGCTTACAGATATTTGCAATGACATCTTGACTATGCTTGACAAGCACTTAATTCCAACAGCAACAAGT
CCAGATAGTAAAGTTTTCTATTTCAAGATGAAGGGAGATTATCACAGATATATCTCCGAGTTCTCCACAG
GTGACTCCAAGCAGAGCTCTGCTGAGGATGCCTTAAAAGCTTACAAGGATGCTACAGTTGTTGCTAAGGA
TTTGGAACCAACTCACCCAATTAGACTTGGCTTAGCATTGAACTTCTCAGTATTCCATTATGAAATATTG
AATGAACCAAGAGCAGCTATAGATATGGCCAAGGAAGCTTTTGAAATGGCTATTGAACAATTAGACAAGT
TATCTGAAGATTGCTATAAAGATTCTACTCTAATTATGCAGCTCTTGAGAGATAACTTGACTTTATGGAC
TGCAGAC
