>Addgene plasmid #25566 | Cp-YWHAE | addgene partial sequence | sequence record 31549 | 25566 with LacI-R
TTACACCCTGAATTGACTCTCTTCCGGGCGCTATCATGCCATACCGCGAAAGGTTTTGCGCCATTCGATG
GTGTCCGGGATCTCGACGCTCTCCCTTATGCGACTCCTGCATTAGGAAGCAGCCCAGTAGTAGGTTGAGG
CCGTTGAGCACCGCCGCCGCAAGGAATGGTGCATGCAAGGAGATGGCGCCCAACAGTCCCCCGGCCACGG
GGCCTGCCACCATACCCACGCCGAAACAAGCGCTCATGAGCCCGAAGTGGCGAGCCCGATCTTCCCCATC
GGTGATGTCGGCGATATAGGCGCCAGCAACCGCACCTGTGGCGCCGGTGATGCCGGCCACGATGCGTCCG
GCGTAGAGGATCGAGATCTCGATCCCGCGAAATTAATACGACTCACTATAGGGGAATTGTGAGCGGATAA
CAATTCCCCTCTAGAAATAATTTTGTTTAACTTTAAGAAGGAGATATACCATGGGCAGCAGCCATCATCA
TCATCATCACAGCAGCGGCAGAGAAAACTTGTATTTCCAGGGCATACTAAGAACTCAGCACACTATTCGT
GATTCTGAACTTAATATTAAGAATTCAAAAATGAGTGATTCAGTAAATGCAAGAGAGTCTAATGTTTATA
TGGCCAAATTGGCTGAACAGGCTGAACGTTATGATGAAATGGCCAAATACATGAAGGATGTTGTTGAGGC
AAGACAAGAATCTGAAGAACTTACTGTAGAAGAAAGAAACTTACTTAGCGTTGCTTATAAGAATGCTGTT
GGATCCAGAAGATCTTCATGGAGAATAATCTCTTCTGTTGAGCAGAAAGAACACAGCAGAAATGCCGAGG
ATGCCAGCAAGATGTGTGGAAAGTATAGAAGCAAAGTTGAGGCTGAGCTTACAGATATTTGCAATGACAT
CTTGGACTATGCTTGA
